>Addgene plasmid #108500 | pcDNA4-Tet-on-vsv-Incenp d543-746iPRC1_279-482-GFP | addgene full sequence | sequence record 208774 | Addgene NGS Result
GACGGATCGGGAGATCTCCCGATCCCCTATGGTGCACTCTCAGTACAATCTGCTCTGATGCCGCATAGTT
AAGCCAGTATCTGCTCCCTGCTTGTGTGTTGGAGGTCGCTGAGTAGTGCGCGAGCAAAATTTAAGCTACA
ACAAGGCAAGGCTTGACCGACAATTGCATGAAGAATCTGCTTAGGGTTAGGCGTTTTGCGCTGCTTCGCG
ATGTACGGGCCAGATATACGCGTTGACATTGATTATTGACTAGTTATTAATAGTAATCAATTACGGGGTC
ATTAGTTCATAGCCCATATATGGAGTTCCGCGTTACATAACTTACGGTAAATGGCCCGCCTGGCTGACCG
CCCAACGACCCCCGCCCATTGACGTCAATAATGACGTATGTTCCCATAGTAACGCCAATAGGGACTTTCC
ATTGACGTCAATGGGTGGAGTATTTACGGTAAACTGCCCACTTGGCAGTACATCAAGTGTATCATATGCC
AAGTACGCCCCCTATTGACGTCAATGACGGTAAATGGCCCGCCTGGCATTATGCCCAGTACATGACCTTA
TGGGACTTTCCTACTTGGCAGTACATCTACGTATTAGTCATCGCTATTACCATGGTGATGCGGTTTTGGC
AGTACATCAATGGGCGTGGATAGCGGTTTGACTCACGGGGATTTCCAAGTCTCCACCCCATTGACGTCAA
TGGGAGTTTGTTTTGGCACCAAAATCAACGGGACTTTCCAAAATGTCGTAACAACTCCGCCCCATTGACG
CAAATGGGCGGTAGGCGTGTACGGTGGGAGGTCTATATAAGCAGAGCTCTCCCTATCAGTGATAGAGATC
TCCCTATCAGTGATAGAGATCGTCGACGAGCTCGTTTAGTGAACCGTCAGATCGCCTGGAGACGCCATCC
ACGCTGTTTTGACCTCCATAGAAGACACCGGGACCGATCCAGCCTCCGGACTCTAGCGTTTAAACTTAAG
CTTGGTACCGAGCTCGGATCTCGAGCTCAAGCTTGGTACCGCCACCATGTACACCGACATCGAGATGAAC
CGGTTGGGCAAGGGGACGACGGCCCCAGGGCCCATTCACCTGCTGGAGCTCTGTGACCAGAAGCTCATGG
AGTTTCTCTGCAACATGGATAATAAGGACTTGGTGTGGCTTGAGGAGATCCAAGAGGAGGCCGAGCGCAT
GTTCACCAGAGAATTCAGCAAAGAGCCAGAGCTGATGCCCAAAACACCTTCTCAGAAGAACCGACGGAAG
AAGAGACGGATTTCTTATGTTCAGGATGAAAACAGAGATCCCATCAGGAGAAGGTTATCCCGCAGAAAGT
CTCGGAGCAGCCAGCTGAGCTCCCGACGCCTCCGCAGCAAGGACAGTGTAGAGAAGCTGGCTACAGTGGT
CGGGGAGAACGGCTCCGTTCTGCGGCGTGTGACCCGTGCTGCGGCTGCAGCTGCCGCGGCTACCATGGCA
TTGGCTGCACCTTCTTCACCCACCCCTGAGTCTCCCACGATGCTGACTAAGAAGCCCGAGGATAACCACA
CCCAGTGCCAGCTGGTGCCTGTGGTGGAGATCGGCATCAGTGAGCGCCAGAATGCTGAGCAGCATGTCAC
CCAGCTCATGTCCACCGAGCCTCTGCCCCGCACTCTGTCCCCGACTCCAGCTTCAGCCACAGCTCCAACC
TCCCAGGGCATCCCGACATCAGATGAGGAATCAACACCTAAGAAGTCGAAGGCCAGGATACTGGAGTCCA
TCACAGTGAGCTCCCTGATGGCTACACCCCAGGACCCCAAGGGTCAAGGGGTCGGGACGGGGCGGTCTGC
GTCTAAGCTCAGGATTGCGCAGGTCTCCCCTGGCCCACGGGACTCGCCAGCCTTTCCAGATTCTCCATGG
CGGGAGCGGGTGCTGGCTCCCATCCTGCCGGATAACTTCTCCACGCCCACGGGCTCTCGCACGGACTCTC
AATCGGTGCGGCACAGCCCGATCGCCCCGTCTTCCCCGAGTCCCCGAGTCTTAGCCCAGAAGTACTCTCT
GGTGGCCAAACAGGAAAGTGTTGTCCGCAGGGCGAGCAGAAGGCTTGCCAAGAAGACTGCCGAAGAGCCA
GCTGCCTCTGGCCGCATCATCTGTCACAGTTACCTGGAGAGGCTCCTGAATGTTGAGGTGCCCCAGAAAG
TTGGTTCTGAGCAGAAGGAACCCCCCGAGGAGGCTGAGCCTGTGGCGGCAGCTGAGCCAGAGGTCCCTGA
GAACAACGGAAATAACTCGTGGCCCCACAATGACACAGAGATCGCCAACAGCACACCCAACCCGAAGCCT
GCAGCCAGCAGCCCGGAAACACCCTCTGCAGGGCAGCAAGAGGCCAAGACGGACCAAGCAGATGGACCCA
GAGAGCCACCGCAGAGTGCCAGGAGGAAGCGCAGCTACAAGCAGGCCGTGAGTGAGCTGGACGAGGAGCA
GCACCTGGAGGATGAGGAGCTGCAGCCCCCCAGGAGCAAGACCCCTTCCTCACCCTGCCCAGCCAGCAAG
GTGGTACGGCCCCTCCGGACCTTTCTGCACACAGTGCAGAGGAACCAGATGCTCACGACCCCGACCTCAG
CCCCACGCAGCGTCATGAAGTCCTTTATTAAGCGCAACACTCCCCTGCGCATGGACCCCAAGTGCAGCTT
CGTCGAGAAGGAGCGGCAGCGCCTGGAGCTTAAGGAAAGCAGCGTGGATCGGTTGGAAGAACTGAAAATG
CAAAACATGAAGAAAGTGATTGAGGCAATTCGAGTGGAGCTGGTTCAGTACTGGGACCAGTGCTTTTATA
GCCAGGAGCAGAGACAAGCTTTTGCCCCTTTCTGTGCTGAGGACTACACAGAAAGTCTGCTCCAGCTCCA
CGATGCTGAGATTGTGCGGTTAAAAAACTACTATGAAGTTCACAAGGAACTCTTTGAAGGTGTCCAGAAG
TGGGAAGAAACCTGGAGGCTTTTCTTAGAGTTTGAGAGAAAAGCTTCAGATCCAAATCGATTTACAAACC
GAGGAGGAAATCTTCTAAAAGAAGAAAAACAACGAGCCAAGCTCCAGAAAATGCTGCCCAAGCTGGAAGA
AGAGTTGAAGGCACGAATTGAATTGTGGGAACAGGAACATTCAAAGGCATTTATGGTGAATGGGCAGAAA
TTCATGGAGTATGTGGCAGAACAATGGGAGATGCATCGATTGGAGAAAGAGAGAGCCAAGCAGGAAAGAC
AACTGAAGAACAAAAAACAGACAGAGACAGAGATGCTGTATGGCAGCGCTCCTCGAACACCTAGCAAGCG
GCGAGGACTGGCTCCCAATACACCGGGAAGCAGCCTTAAGGAGCAGCTGCAGAGGGAACTGGAGGAGAAG
AAGAAGAAGGAAGAGCAGCAGCGTCTGGCTGAGCGGCAGCTGCAGGAGGAGCAAGAGAAGAAAGCCAAGG
AGGCAGCAGGGGCCAGCAAGGCCCTGAATGTGACTGTGGACGTGCAGTCTCCAGCTTGTACCTCATATCA
GATGACTCCGCAAGGGCACAGGGCCCCTCCCAAGATCAACCCAGATAACTACGGGATGGATCTGAATAGC
GACGACTCCACCGATGATGAGGCCCATCCCCGGAAGCCCATCCCCACCTGGGCCCGAGGCACCCCGCTCA
GCCAGGCTATCATTCACCAGTACTACCACCCACCGAACCTTCTGGAGCTCTTTGGAACCATTCTCCCACT
GGACTTGGAGGATATCTTCAAGAAGAGCAAGCCCCGCTATCACAAGCGCACCAGCTCTGCTGTCTGGAAC
TCACCGCCCCTGCAGGGCGCCAGGGTCCCCAGCAGCCTGGCCTACAGCCTGAAGAAGCACAAGCTTCGAA
TTCTGCAGTCGACGGTACCGCGGGCCCGGGATCCACCGGTCGCCACCATGGTGAGCAAGGGCGAGGAGCT
GTTCACCGGGGTGGTGCCCATCCTGGTCGAGCTGGACGGCGACGTAAACGGCCACAAGTTCAGCGTGTCC
GGCGAGGGCGAGGGCGATGCCACCTACGGCAAGCTGACCCTGAAGTTCATCTGCACCACCGGCAAGCTGC
CCGTGCCCTGGCCCACCCTCGTGACCACCCTGACCTACGGCGTGCAGTGCTTCAGCCGCTACCCCGACCA
CATGAAGCAGCACGACTTCTTCAAGTCCGCCATGCCCGAAGGCTACGTCCAGGAGCGCACCATCTTCTTC
AAGGACGACGGCAACTACAAGACCCGCGCCGAGGTGAAGTTCGAGGGCGACACCCTGGTGAACCGCATCG
AGCTGAAGGGCATCGACTTCAAGGAGGACGGCAACATCCTGGGGCACAAGCTGGAGTACAACTACAACAG
CCACAACGTCTATATCATGGCCGACAAGCAGAAGAACGGCATCAAGGTGAACTTCAAGATCCGCCACAAC
ATCGAGGACGGCAGCGTGCAGCTCGCCGACCACTACCAGCAGAACACCCCCATCGGCGACGGCCCCGTGC
TGCTGCCCGACAACCACTACCTGAGCACCCAGTCCGCCCTGAGCAAAGACCCCAACGAGAAGCGCGATCA
CATGGTCCTGCTGGAGTTCGTGACCGCCGCCGGGATCACTCTCGGCATGGACGAGCTGTACAAGTAAAGC
GGCCGCTCGAGTCTAGAGGGCCCGTTTAAACCCGCTGATCAGCCTCGACTGTGCCTTCTAGTTGCCAGCC
ATCTGTTGTTTGCCCCTCCCCCGTGCCTTCCTTGACCCTGGAAGGTGCCACTCCCACTGTCCTTTCCTAA
TAAAATGAGGAAATTGCATCGCATTGTCTGAGTAGGTGTCATTCTATTCTGGGGGGTGGGGTGGGGCAGG
ACAGCAAGGGGGAGGATTGGGAAGACAATAGCAGGCATGCTGGGGATGCGGTGGGCTCTATGGCTTCTGA
GGCGGAAAGAACCAGCTGGGGCTCTAGGGGGTATCCCC
[124 nt withheld, positions 4939-5062]
C
[91 nt withheld, positions 5064-5154]
A
[49 nt withheld, positions 5156-5204]
CCTTTGACGTTGGAGTCCACGTTCTTT
[37 nt withheld, positions 5232-5268]
ACCCTATCTCGGTCTATTCTTTTGATTTATAAGGGATTTTGCCGATTTCGGCCTATTGGTTAAAAAATGA
GCTGATTTAACAAAAATTTAACGCGAATTAATTCTGTGGAATGTGTGTCAGTTAGGGTGTGGAAAGTCCC
CAGGCTCCCCAGCAGGCAGAAGTATGCAAAGCATGCATCTCAATTAGTCAGCAACCAGGTGTGGAAAGTC
CCCAGGCTCCCCAGCAGGCAGAAGTATGCAAAGCATGCATCTCAATTAGTCAGCAACCATAGTCCCGCCC
CTAACTCCGCCCATCCCGCCCCTAACTCCGCCCAGTTCCGCCCATTCTCCGCCCCATGGCTGACTAATTT
TTTTTATTTATGCAGAGGCCGAGGCCGCCTCTGCCTCTGAGCTATTCCAGAAGTAGTGAGGAGGCTTTTT
TGGAGGCCTAGGCTTTTGCAAAAAGCTCCCGGGAGCTTGTATATCCATTTTCGGATCTGATCAGCACGTG
TTGACAATTAATCATCGGCATAGTATATCGGCATAGTATAATACGACAAGGTGAGGAACTAAACCATGGC
CAAGTTGACCAGTGCCGTTCCGGTGCTCACCGCGCGCGACGTCGCCGGAGCGGTCGAGTTCTGGACCGAC
CGGCTCGGGTTCTCCCGGGACTTCGTGGAGGACGACTTCGCCGGTGTGGTCCGGGACGACGTGACCCTGT
TCATCAGCGCGGTCCAGGACCAGGTGGTGCCGGACAACACCCTGGCCTGGGTGTGGGTGCGCGGCCTGGA
CGAGCTGTACGCCGAGTGGTCGGAGGTCGTGTCCACGAACTTCCGGGACGCCTCCGGGCCGGCCATGACC
GAGATCGGCGAGCAGCCGTGGGGGCGGGAGTTCGCCCTGCGCGACCCGGCCGGCAACTGCGTGCACTTCG
TGGCCGAGGAGCAGGACTGACACGTGCTACGAGATTTCGATTCCACCGCCGCCTTCTATGAAAGGTTGGG
CTTCGGAATCGTTTTCCGGGACGCCGGCTGGATGATCCTCCAGCGCGGGGATCTCATGCTGGAGTTCTTC
GCCCACCCCAACTTGTTTATTGCAGCTTATAATGGTTACAAATAAAGCAATAGCATCACAAATTTCACAA
ATAAAGCATTTTTTTCACTGCATTCTAGTTGTGGTTTGTCCAAACTCATCAATGTATCTTATCATGTCTG
TATACCGTCGACCTCTAGCTAGAGCTTGGCGTAATCATGGTCATAGCTGTTTCCTGTGTGAAATTGTTAT
CCGCTCACAATTCCACACAACATACGAGCCGGAAGCATAAAGTGTAAAGCCTGGGGTGCCTAATGAGTGA
GCTAACTCACATTAATTGCGTTGCGCTCACTGCCCGCTTTCCAGTCGGGAAACCTGTCGTGCCAGCTGCA
TTAATGAATCGGCCAACGCGCGGGGAGAGGCGGTTTGCGTATTGGGCGCTCTTCCGCTTCCTCGCTCACT
GACTCGCTGCGCTCGGTCGTTCGGCTGCGGCGAGCGGTATCAGCTCACTCAAAGGCGGTAATACGGTTAT
CCACAGAATCAGGGGATAACGCAGGAAAGAACATGTGAGCAAAAGGCCAGCAAAAGGCCAGGAACCGTAA
AAAGGCCGCGTTGCTGGCGTTTTTCCATAGGCTCCGCCCCCCTGACGAGCATCACAAAAATCGACGCTCA
AGTCAGAGGTGGCGAAACCCGACAGGACTATAAAGATACCAGGCGTTTCCCCCTGGAAGCTCCCTCGTGC
GCTCTCCTGTTCCGACCCTGCCGCTTACCGGATACCTGTCCGCCTTTCTCCCTTCGGGAAGCGTGGCGCT
TTCTCATAGCTCACGCTGTAGGTATCTCAGTTCGGTGTAGGTCGTTCGCTCCAAGCTGGGCTGTGTGCAC
GAACCCCCCGTTCAGCCCGACCGCTGCGCCTTATCCGGTAACTATCGTCTTGAGTCCAACCCGGTAAGAC
ACGACTTATCGCCACTGGCAGCAGCCACTGGTAACAGGATTAGCAGAGCGAGGTATGTAGGCGGTGCTAC
AGAGTTCTTGAAGTGGTGGCCTAACTACGGCTACACTAGAAGAACAGTATTTGGTATCTGCGCTCTGCTG
AAGCCAGTTACCTTCGGAAAAAGAGTTGGTAGCTCTTGATCCGGCAAACAAACCACCGCTGGTAGCGGTG
GTTTTTTTGTTTGCAAGCAGCAGATTACGCGCAGAAAAAAAGGATCTCAAGAAGATCCTTTGATCTTTTC
TACGGGGTCTGACGCTCAGTGGAACGAAAACTCACGTTAAGGGATTTTGGTCATGAGATTATCAAAAAGG
ATCTTCACCTAGATCCTTTTAAATTAAAAATGAAGTTTTAAATCAATCTAAAGTATATATGAGTAAACTT
GGTCTGACAGTTACCAATGCTTAATCAGTGAGGCACCTATCTCAGCGATCTGTCTATTTCGTTCATCCAT
AGTTGCCTGACTCCCCGTCGTGTAGATAACTACGATACGGGAGGGCTTACCATCTGGCCCCAGTGCTGCA
ATGATACCGCGAGACCCACGCTCACCGGCTCCAGATTTATCAGCAATAAACCAGCCAGCCGGAAGGGCCG
AGCGCAGAAGTGGTCCTGCAACTTTATCCGCCTCCATCCAGTCTATTAATTGTTGCCGGGAAGCTAGAGT
AAGTAGTTCGCCAGTTAATAGTTTGCGCAACGTTGTTGCCATTGCTACAGGCATCGTGGTGTCACGCTCG
TCGTTTGGTATGGCTTCATTCAGCTCCGGTTCCCAACGATCAAGGCGAGTTACATGATCCCCCATGTTGT
GCAAAAAAGCGGTTAGCTCCTTCGGTCCTCCGATCGTTGTCAGAAGTAAGTTGGCCGCAGTGTTATCACT
CATGGTTATGGCAGCACTGCATAATTCTCTTACTGTCATGCCATCCGTAAGATGCTTTTCTGTGACTGGT
GAGTACTCAACCAAGTCATTCTGAGAATAGTGTATGCGGCGACCGAGTTGCTCTTGCCCGGCGTCAATAC
GGGATAATACCGCGCCACATAGCAGAACTTTAAAAGTGCTCATCATTGGAAAACGTTCTTCGGGGCGAAA
ACTCTCAAGGATCTTACCGCTGTTGAGATCCAGTTCGATGTAACCCACTCGTGCACCCAACTGATCTTCA
GCATCTTTTACTTTCACCAGCGTTTCTGGGTGAGCAAAAACAGGAAGGCAAAATGCCGCAAAAAAGGGAA
TAAGGGCGACACGGAAATGTTGAATACTCATACTCTTCCTTTTTCAATATTATTGAAGCATTTATCAGGG
TTATTGTCTCATGAGCGGATACATATTTGAATGTATTTAGAAAAATAAACAAATAGGGGTTCCGCGCACA
TTTCCCCGAAAAGTGCCACCTGACGTC
Features (pLannotate 1.2.2; 25 found; start..end, strand, type, name):
     28..80      -  misc_feature   bom (fragment): basis of mobility region from pBR322
    235..614     +  enhancer       CMV enhancer: human cytomegalovirus immediate early enhancer
    615..818     +  promoter       CMV promoter: human cytomegalovirus (CMV) immediate early promoter
    820..839     +  promoter       PLtetO-1 promoter (fragment): modified phage lambda PL promoter with tet operator sites (Lutz and Bujard, 1997)
    841..860     +  promoter       PLtetO-1 promoter (fragment): modified phage lambda PL promoter with tet operator sites (Lutz and Bujard, 1997)
    868..901     +  promoter       TRE3GV promoter (fragment): 3rd-generation Tet-responsive promoter that can be activated by binding of Tet-On® 3G, optimized for retroviral and lentiviral vectors
    997..1014    +  misc_feature   MCS (fragment): multiple cloning site
   1063..3840    +  CDS            INCENP: INCE_HUMAN - Experimental evidence at protein level: Swiss-Prot protein existence level 1. Component of the chromosomal passenger complex (CPC), a complex that acts as a key regulator of mitosis. The CPC complex has essential functions at the centromere in ensuring correct chromosome alignment and segregation and is required for chromatin-induced microtubule stabilization and spindle assembly. Acts as a scaffold regulating CPC localization and activity. The C-terminus associates with AURKB or AURKC, the N-terminus associated with BIRC5/survivin and CDCA8/borealin tethers the CPC to the inner c
   3840..3884    +  misc_feature   MCS (fragment): multiple cloning site
   3898..4617    +  CDS            EGFP: the original enhanced GFP (Yang et al., 1996) mammalian codon-optimized
   4669..4893    +  polyA_signal   bGH poly(A) signal: bovine growth hormone polyadenylation signal
   4897..4918    +  promoter       SV40 promoter (fragment): SV40 enhancer and early promoter
   4939..5367    +  rep_origin     f1 ori (sequence partly withheld): f1 bacteriophage origin of replication; arrow indicates direction of (+) strand synthesis
   5381..5710    +  promoter       SV40 promoter: SV40 enhancer and early promoter
   5758..5805    +  promoter       EM7 promoter: synthetic bacterial promoter&nbsp
   5824..6198    +  CDS            BleoR: antibiotic-binding protein; Sh ble from Streptoalloteichus hindustanus; confers resistance to bleomycin, phleomycin, and Zeocin™
   6208..6333    +  CDS            ble (fragment): BLE_KLEPN - Experimental evidence at protein level: Swiss-Prot protein existence level 1. Binding protein with a strong affinity to the bleomycin family of antibiotics. Binds to CL990; an antimitotic-antibiotic compound. From Klebsiella pneumoniae.
   6328..6449    +  polyA_signal   SV40 poly(A) signal: SV40 polyadenylation signal
   6522..6538    -  protein_bind   lac operator: The lac repressor binds to the lac operator to inhibit transcription in E. coli. This inhibition can be relieved by adding lactose or isopropyl-β-D-thiogalactopyranoside (IPTG). lac repressor encoded by lacI
   6546..6576    -  promoter       lac promoter: promoter for the E. coli lac operon
   6591..6612    -  protein_bind   CAP binding site: CAP binding activates transcription in the presence of cAMP. E. coli catabolite activator protein
   6625..6717    -  CDS            lacI (fragment): lac repressor; lacI; The lac repressor binds to the lac operator to inhibit transcription in E. coli. This inhibition can be relieved by adding lactose or isopropyl-β-D-thiogalactopyranoside (IPTG).
   6900..7488    -  rep_origin     ori: high-copy-number ColE1/pMB1/pBR322/pUC origin of replication
   7659..8519    -  CDS            AmpR: β-lactamase; bla; confers resistance to ampicillin, carbenicillin, and related antibiotics
   8520..8624    -  promoter       AmpR promoter: bla
