[The description below was written by a language model from this plasmid's Addgene catalogue record and pLannotate feature annotations shown in this document.]
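Description:
pcDNA4-Tet-on-vsv-Incenp d543-746iPRC1_279-482-GFP is a mammalian expression plasmid built on the pcDNA4-TO backbone for tetracycline-inducible production of an engineered human INCENP protein. In bacteria it is maintained at high copy through a ColE1/pUC-type origin and selected with ampicillin via the bla gene; an f1 origin is also present. For mammalian cells, a separate cassette places the Sh ble (BleoR) gene under the SV40 early promoter, with an adjacent EM7 bacterial promoter and an SV40 polyadenylation signal, allowing Zeocin selection of stable transfectants.

The expression unit consists of the CMV enhancer and immediate early promoter followed directly by two short tet operator elements. This is the arrangement typical of this backbone, in which Tet repressor supplied by the host cell line blocks transcription until tetracycline or doxycycline is added. Downstream lies an open reading frame of about 2.8 kb annotated as INCENP, joined through a short linker of polylinker sequence to EGFP and terminated by the bGH polyadenylation signal. According to the record, the protein carries an N-terminal VSV epitope tag, and INCENP residues 543–746 (the alpha-helical region) are deleted and replaced with the microtubule-binding domain of PRC1. The record is inconsistent about the PRC1 boundaries, giving residues 279–482 in the plasmid name and purpose but 304–509 in the insert field. The feature table annotates neither the PRC1 segment nor the VSV tag separately.

INCENP is the scaffold of the chromosomal passenger complex, so the construct is suited to testing whether a heterologous microtubule-binding module can substitute for the INCENP helical domain. The associated work concerns Aurora B relocation from centromeres to microtubules, which can be followed by GFP fluorescence.
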