Addgene plasmid #108500: pcDNA4-Tet-on-vsv-Incenp d543-746iPRC1_279-482-GFP
Purpose: inducible expression of vsv-INCENP d543-746iPRC1 279-482-EGFP
Depositing lab: Susanne Lens. Depositing organization: University Medical Centre Utrecht. Publication: Inter-domain Cooperation in INCENP Promotes Aurora B Relocation from Centromeres to Microtubules. van der Horst A, Vromans MJ, Bouwman K, van der Waal MS, Hadders MA, Lens SM. Cell Rep. 2015 Jul 21;12(3):380-7. doi: 10.1016/j.celrep.2015.06.038. Epub 2015 Jul 9. PubMed 26166576.
Backbone
  Vector backbone: pcDNA4-TO
  Backbone size w/o insert (bp): 5100
  Vector type: Mammalian Expression
  Selectable markers: Zeocin
Growth in bacteria
  Bacterial resistance: Ampicillin, 100 μg/mL
  Growth temperature: 37°C
  Growth strain: DH5alpha
  Copy number: High Copy
Gene/Insert
  Gene/Insert name: INCENP d543-746iPRC1 304-509
  Species: H. sapiens (human)
  Insert size (bp): 2784
  Mutation: delta alpha Helix, insert PRC1 microtubule domain
  Entrez Gene: PRC1 (a.k.a. ASE1, MAP65)
  Promoter: CMV
  Tag / fusion protein: VSV (N terminal on insert); EGFP (C terminal on insert)
  Cloning method: Restriction Enzyme; 5′ cloning site BglII (unknown if destroyed); 3′ cloning site BamHI (unknown if destroyed)
Terms and licenses: Academic/Nonprofit Terms; Industry Terms: Not Available to Industry
How to cite: pcDNA4-Tet-on-vsv-Incenp d543-746iPRC1_279-482-GFP was a gift from Susanne Lens (Addgene plasmid # 108500 ; http://n2t.net/addgene:108500 ; RRID:Addgene_108500)
